Addgene plasmid #190239: pAAV2-CMV-GFP-BGHpA
Purpose: Expresses EGFP in mammalian cells
Depositing lab: Hiroyuki Hioki. Depositing organization: Juntendo University. Publication: A Single Vector Platform for High-Level Gene Transduction of Central Neurons: Adeno-Associated Virus Vector Equipped with the Tet-Off System. Sohn J, Takahashi M, Okamoto S, Ishida Y, Furuta T, Hioki H. PLoS One. 2017 Jan 6;12(1):e0169611. doi: 10.1371/journal.pone.0169611. eCollection 2017. PubMed 28060929.
Backbone
  Vector backbone: pAAV-MCS
  Backbone manufacturer: Stratagene
  Backbone size w/o insert (bp): 4650
  Vector type: Mammalian Expression, AAV
Growth in bacteria
  Bacterial resistance: Ampicillin, 100 μg/mL
  Growth temperature: 37°C
  Growth strain: NEB Stable
  Copy number: High Copy
Gene/Insert
  Gene/Insert name: EGFP
  Species: aequorea victoria
  Insert size (bp): 720
Terms and licenses: Academic/Nonprofit Terms; Industry Terms: Not Available to Industry
How to cite: pAAV2-CMV-GFP-BGHpA was a gift from Hiroyuki Hioki (Addgene plasmid # 190239 ; http://n2t.net/addgene:190239 ; RRID:Addgene_190239)
