[The description below was written by a language model from this plasmid's Addgene catalogue record and pLannotate feature annotations shown in this document.]
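Description:
pAAV2-CMV-GFP-BGHpA is an adeno-associated virus transfer plasmid built on the Stratagene pAAV-MCS backbone and designed to express EGFP in mammalian cells, either by direct transfection or after packaging into recombinant AAV. It is propagated in E. coli as a high-copy plasmid through a ColE1/pUC-type origin and selected with ampicillin via the β-lactamase gene under its own promoter. An f1 phage origin is also present, along with short annotated remnants of the pBR322 bom and rop regions that are fragments only. The record lists a recombination-deficient growth strain, which is a common choice for keeping the repeat-rich ITRs intact.

The payload is a simple constitutive reporter cassette flanked by AAV2 inverted terminal repeats, the cis elements needed for replication and encapsidation of the vector genome when Rep, Cap and helper functions are supplied in trans. In the sequenced record the right ITR is annotated at full length, whereas the left ITR is detected only as two short fragments. This may reflect the difficulty of sequencing or annotating these hairpin structures, or a partial deletion; the record does not say which. Between the ITRs, the human cytomegalovirus immediate early enhancer and promoter drive the 720 bp mammalian codon-optimised EGFP coding sequence, originally derived from Aequorea victoria, and transcripts are terminated by the bovine growth hormone polyadenylation signal. Gateway attB2 and attB1 sites bracket the whole expression cassette, suggesting it was introduced by recombinational cloning. The sequenced plasmid is 4,574 nt. The associated publication concerns AAV vectors for high-level transduction of central neurons, but the record does not state this plasmid's specific role there.
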