Features (pLannotate 1.2.2; 17 found; start..end, strand, type, name):
     19..46      +  repeat_region  AAV2 ITR (fragment): inverted terminal repeat of adeno-associated virus serotype 2 inverted
     75..102     +  repeat_region  AAV2 ITR (fragment): inverted terminal repeat of adeno-associated virus serotype 2 inverted
    152..176     +  protein_bind   attB2: mutant version of attB; recombination site for the Gateway® BP reaction BP Clonase™
    253..556     +  enhancer       CMV enhancer: human cytomegalovirus immediate early enhancer
    557..760     +  promoter       CMV promoter: human cytomegalovirus (CMV) immediate early promoter
    780..802     -  misc_feature   MCS (fragment): pBluescript multiple cloning site
    813..1532    +  CDS            EGFP: the original enhanced GFP (Yang et al., 1996) mammalian codon-optimized
   1542..1766    +  polyA_signal   bGH poly(A) signal: bovine growth hormone polyadenylation signal
   1797..1821    -  protein_bind   attB1: mutant version of attB; recombination site for the Gateway® BP reaction BP Clonase™
   1844..1984    +  repeat_region  AAV2 ITR: inverted terminal repeat of adeno-associated virus serotype 2 inverted
   1989..2040    -  misc_feature   bom (fragment): basis of mobility region from pBR322
   2059..2514    +  rep_origin     f1 ori (sequence partly withheld): f1 bacteriophage origin of replication; arrow indicates direction of (+) strand synthesis
   2515..2564    -  misc_feature   bom (fragment): basis of mobility region from pBR322
   2666..2701    -  CDS            rop (fragment): Rop protein, which maintains plasmids at low copy number; rop
   2796..2900    +  promoter       AmpR promoter: bla
   2901..3761    +  CDS            AmpR: β-lactamase; bla; confers resistance to ampicillin, carbenicillin, and related antibiotics
   3932..4520    +  rep_origin     ori: high-copy-number ColE1/pMB1/pBR322/pUC origin of replication
>Addgene plasmid #190239 | pAAV2-CMV-GFP-BGHpA | addgene full sequence | sequence record 377185 | Addgene NGS Result
CACATGTCCTGCAGGCAGCTGCGCGCTCGCTCGCTCACTGAGGCCGCCCGGGCGTCGGGCGACCTTTGGT
CGCCCGGCCTCAGTGAGCGAGCGAGCGCGCAGAGAGGGAGTGGCCAACTCCATCACTAGGGGTTCCTGCG
GCCGCACGCGTACCACTTTGTACAAGAAAGCTGGGTCTAGATATCTCGAGGTCAGTTATTAATAGTAATC
AATTACGGGGTCATTAGTTCATAGCCCATATATGGAGTTCCGCGTTACATAACTTACGGTAAATGGCCCG
CCTGGCTGACCGCCCAACGACCCCCGCCCATTGACGTCAATAATGACGTATGTTCCCATAGTAACGCCAA
TAGGGACTTTCCATTGACGTCAATGGGTGGAGTATTTACGGTAAACTGCCCACTTGGCAGTACATCAAGT
GTATCATATGCCAAGTACGCCCCCTATTGACGTCAATGACGGTAAATGGCCCGCCTGGCATTATGCCCAG
TACATGACCTTATGGGACTTTCCTACTTGGCAGTACATCTACGTATTAGTCATCGCTATTACCATGGTGA
TGCGGTTTTGGCAGTACATCAATGGGCGTGGATAGCGGTTTGACTCACGGGGATTTCCAAGTCTCCACCC
CATTGACGTCAATGGGAGTTTGTTTTGGCACCAAAATCAACGGGACTTTCCAAAATGTCGTAACAACTCC
GCCCCATTGACGCAAATGGGCGGTAGGCGTGTACGGTGGGAGGTCTATATAAGCAGAGCTGGTTTAGTGA
ACCGTCAGATCGACGGTATCGATAAGCTTGATTCGAGCCACCATGGTGAGCAAGGGCGAGGAGCTGTTCA
CCGGGGTGGTGCCCATCCTGGTCGAGCTGGACGGCGACGTAAACGGCCACAAGTTCAGCGTGTCCGGCGA
GGGCGAGGGCGATGCCACCTACGGCAAGCTGACCCTGAAGTTCATCTGCACCACCGGCAAGCTGCCCGTG
CCCTGGCCCACCCTCGTGACCACCCTGACCTACGGCGTGCAGTGCTTCAGCCGCTACCCCGACCACATGA
AGCAGCACGACTTCTTCAAGTCCGCCATGCCCGAAGGCTACGTCCAGGAGCGCACCATCTTCTTCAAGGA
CGACGGCAACTACAAGACCCGCGCCGAGGTGAAGTTCGAGGGCGACACCCTGGTGAACCGCATCGAGCTG
AAGGGCATCGACTTCAAGGAGGACGGCAACATCCTGGGGCACAAGCTGGAGTACAACTACAACAGCCACA
ACGTCTATATCATGGCCGACAAGCAGAAGAACGGCATCAAGGTGAACTTCAAGATCCGCCACAACATCGA
GGACGGCAGCGTGCAGCTCGCCGACCACTACCAGCAGAACACCCCCATCGGCGACGGCCCCGTGCTGCTG
CCCGACAACCACTACCTGAGCACCCAGTCCGCCCTGAGCAAAGACCCCAACGAGAAGCGCGATCACATGG
TCCTGCTGGAGTTCGTGACCGCCGCCGGGATCACTCTCGGCATGGACGAGCTGTACAAGTAAATCGAATT
CCTGTGCCTTCTAGTTGCCAGCCATCTGTTGTTTGCCCCTCCCCCGTGCCTTCCTTGACCCTGGAAGGTG
CCACTCCCACTGTCCTTTCCTAATAAAATGAGGAAATTGCATCGCATTGTCTGAGTAGGTGTCATTCTAT
TCTGGGGGGTGGGGTGGGGCAGGACAGCAAGGGGGAGGATTGGGAAGACAATAGCAGGCATGCTGGGGAT
GCGGTGGGCTCTATGGGGATCCAGTCGACTGAATTGGTTCCTTTAAAGCCTGCTTTTTTGTACAAACTTG
TCACGTGCGGACCGAGCGGCCGCAGGAACCCCTAGTGATGGAGTTGGCCACTCCCTCTCTGCGCGCTCGC
TCGCTCACTGAGGCCGGGCGACCAAAGGTCGCCCGACGCCCGGGCTTTGCCCGGGCGGCCTCAGTGAGCG
AGCGAGCGCGCAGCTGCCTGCAGGGGCGCCTGATGCGGTATTTTCTCCTTACGCATCTGTGCGGTATTTC
ACACCGCATA
[95 nt withheld, positions 2041-2135]
T
[46 nt withheld, positions 2137-2182]
C
[141 nt withheld, positions 2184-2324]
CCTTTGACGTTGGAGTCCACGTTCTTT
[37 nt withheld, positions 2352-2388]
ACTCTATCTCGGGCTATTCTTTTGATTTATAAGGGATTTTGCCGATTTCGGTCTATTGGTTAAAAAATGA
GCTGATTTAACAAAAATTTAACGCGAATTTTAACAAAATATTAACGTTTACAATTTTATGGTGCACTCTC
AGTACAATCTGCTCTGATGCCGCATAGTTAAGCCAGCCCCGACACCCGCCAACACCCGCTGACGCGCCCT
GACGGGCTTGTCTGCTCCCGGCATCCGCTTACAGACAAGCTGTGACCGTCTCCGGGAGCTGCATGTGTCA
GAGGTTTTCACCGTCATCACCGAAACGCGCGAGACGAAAGGGCCTCGTGATACGCCTATTTTTATAGGTT
AATGTCATGATAATAATGGTTTCTTAGACGTCAGGTGGCACTTTTCGGGGAAATGTGCGCGGAACCCCTA
TTTGTTTATTTTTCTAAATACATTCAAATATGTATCCGCTCATGAGACAATAACCCTGATAAATGCTTCA
ATAATATTGAAAAAGGAAGAGTATGAGTATTCAACATTTCCGTGTCGCCCTTATTCCCTTTTTTGCGGCA
TTTTGCCTTCCTGTTTTTGCTCACCCAGAAACGCTGGTGAAAGTAAAAGATGCTGAAGATCAGTTGGGTG
CACGAGTGGGTTACATCGAACTGGATCTCAACAGCGGTAAGATCCTTGAGAGTTTTCGCCCCGAAGAACG
TTTTCCAATGATGAGCACTTTTAAAGTTCTGCTATGTGGCGCGGTATTATCCCGTATTGACGCCGGGCAA
GAGCAACTCGGTCGCCGCATACACTATTCTCAGAATGACTTGGTTGAGTACTCACCAGTCACAGAAAAGC
ATCTTACGGATGGCATGACAGTAAGAGAATTATGCAGTGCTGCCATAACCATGAGTGATAACACTGCGGC
CAACTTACTTCTGACAACGATCGGAGGACCGAAGGAGCTAACCGCTTTTTTGCACAACATGGGGGATCAT
GTAACTCGCCTTGATCGTTGGGAACCGGAGCTGAATGAAGCCATACCAAACGACGAGCGTGACACCACGA
TGCCTGTAGCAATGGCAACAACGTTGCGCAAACTATTAACTGGCGAACTACTTACTCTAGCTTCCCGGCA
ACAATTAATAGACTGGATGGAGGCGGATAAAGTTGCAGGACCACTTCTGCGCTCGGCCCTTCCGGCTGGC
TGGTTTATTGCTGATAAATCTGGAGCCGGTGAGCGTGGGTCTCGCGGTATCATTGCAGCACTGGGGCCAG
ATGGTAAGCCCTCCCGTATCGTAGTTATCTACACGACGGGGAGTCAGGCAACTATGGATGAACGAAATAG
ACAGATCGCTGAGATAGGTGCCTCACTGATTAAGCATTGGTAACTGTCAGACCAAGTTTACTCATATATA
CTTTAGATTGATTTAAAACTTCATTTTTAATTTAAAAGGATCTAGGTGAAGATCCTTTTTGATAATCTCA
TGACCAAAATCCCTTAACGTGAGTTTTCGTTCCACTGAGCGTCAGACCCCGTAGAAAAGATCAAAGGATC
TTCTTGAGATCCTTTTTTTCTGCGCGTAATCTGCTGCTTGCAAACAAAAAAACCACCGCTACCAGCGGTG
GTTTGTTTGCCGGATCAAGAGCTACCAACTCTTTTTCCGAAGGTAACTGGCTTCAGCAGAGCGCAGATAC
CAAATACTGTTCTTCTAGTGTAGCCGTAGTTAGGCCACCACTTCAAGAACTCTGTAGCACCGCCTACATA
CCTCGCTCTGCTAATCCTGTTACCAGTGGCTGCTGCCAGTGGCGATAAGTCGTGTCTTACCGGGTTGGAC
TCAAGACGATAGTTACCGGATAAGGCGCAGCGGTCGGGCTGAACGGGGGGTTCGTGCACACAGCCCAGCT
TGGAGCGAACGACCTACACCGAACTGAGATACCTACAGCGTGAGCTATGAGAAAGCGCCACGCTTCCCGA
AGGGAGAAAGGCGGACAGGTATCCGGTAAGCGGCAGGGTCGGAACAGGAGAGCGCACGAGGGAGCTTCCA
GGGGGAAACGCCTGGTATCTTTATAGTCCTGTCGGGTTTCGCCACCTCTGACTTGAGCGTCGATTTTTGT
GATGCTCGTCAGGGGGGCGGAGCCTATGGAAAAACGCCAGCAACGCGGCCTTTTTACGGTTCCTGGCCTT
TTGCTGGCCTTTTGCT
